Addgene plasmid #227389: dCas9-SunTag(10X)-2A-BFP
Purpose: Adhesion module, dCas9-SunTag
Depositing lab: Clifford Brangwynne. Depositing organization: Princeton University. Publication: Condensate interfacial forces reposition DNA loci and probe chromatin viscoelasticity. Strom AR, Kim Y, Zhao H, Chang YC, Orlovsky ND, Kosmrlj A, Storm C, Brangwynne CP. Cell. 2024 Aug 14:S0092-8674(24)00828-6. doi: 10.1016/j.cell.2024.07.034. PubMed 39168125.
Backbone
  Vector backbone: FM5
  Vector type: Lentiviral
Growth in bacteria
  Bacterial resistance: Ampicillin, 100 μg/mL
  Growth temperature: 37°C
  Growth strain: NEB Stable
  Copy number: Unknown
Gene/Insert
  Gene/Insert name: dCas9-SunTag
  Species: H. sapiens (human)
  Mutation: Enzymatically dead Cas9
  Cloning method: Golden Gate
Terms and licenses: Academic/Nonprofit Terms; Industry Terms: Not Available to Industry
How to cite: dCas9-SunTag(10X)-2A-BFP was a gift from Clifford Brangwynne (Addgene plasmid # 227389 ; http://n2t.net/addgene:227389 ; RRID:Addgene_227389)
