[The description below was written by a language model from this plasmid's Addgene catalogue record and pLannotate feature annotations shown in this document.]
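Description:
dCas9-SunTag(10X)-2A-BFP is a lentiviral transfer plasmid built on the FM5 backbone, about 15.2 kb in the sequenced record. It is propagated in E. coli through a high-copy ColE1/pUC-type origin and selected with ampicillin via the β-lactamase gene. The viral portion carries a truncated HIV-1 5' LTR, the Ψ packaging signal with an adjoining gag fragment, the Rev response element for Rev-dependent export of the genomic RNA, the cPPT/CTS element that aids nuclear import, and a ΔU3 self-inactivating 3' LTR that silences LTR-driven transcription after integration. Outside the LTRs the annotation picks up an SV40 promoter, gpt fragments, SV40 small t intron and poly(A) sequences, and remnants of pBR322 (TcR, bom, rop). These appear to be backbone carry-over rather than functional parts of the payload.

The expression cassette is driven by the SFFV promoter, a strong retroviral LTR promoter. It encodes Streptococcus pyogenes Cas9, which the record describes as enzymatically dead, so it binds guide-RNA-specified DNA without cutting. This is followed by a SunTag array of GCN4_v4 peptide epitopes. The name indicates ten copies, although the automated annotation detects only one full repeat and two fragments. TagBFP lies downstream. A 2A peptide is named but not annotated, and it would release the blue reporter as a separate protein marking transduced cells. The GCN4 repeats recruit multiple copies of scFv-fused partner proteins to the targeted locus. The depositor describes the construct as the "adhesion module", and the associated work uses condensate interfacial forces to reposition DNA loci and probe chromatin viscoelasticity. The guide RNA and scFv partner are not encoded here.
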