Features (pLannotate 1.2.2; 36 found; start..end, strand, type, name):
      1..589     +  rep_origin     ori: high-copy-number ColE1/pMB1/pBR322/pUC origin of replication
    772..828     +  CDS            lacI (fragment): lac repressor; lacI; The lac repressor binds to the lac operator to inhibit transcription in E. coli. This inhibition can be relieved by adding lactose or isopropyl-β-D-thiogalactopyranoside (IPTG).
    835..1164    +  promoter       SV40 promoter: SV40 enhancer and early promoter
   1364..1483    +  CDS            gpt (fragment): XGPT_ECOLI - Also known as gpp, gxu. Experimental evidence at protein level: Swiss-Prot protein existence level 1. Purine salvage pathway enzyme that catalyzes the transfer of the ribosyl-5-phosphate group from 5-phospho-alpha-D-ribose 1- diphosphate (PRPP) to the N9 position of the 6-oxopurines guanine and xanthine to form the corresponding ribonucleotides GMP (guanosine 5'- monophosphate) and XMP (xanthosine 5'-monophosphate), with the release of PPi. To a lesser extent, also acts on hypoxanthine (PubMed:9100006, PubMed:3886014). Does not ribophosphorylate adenine (PubMed:3886014). From Esch
   1483..1818    +  CDS            gpt (fragment): XGPT_ECOLI - Also known as gpp, gxu. Experimental evidence at protein level: Swiss-Prot protein existence level 1. Purine salvage pathway enzyme that catalyzes the transfer of the ribosyl-5-phosphate group from 5-phospho-alpha-D-ribose 1- diphosphate (PRPP) to the N9 position of the 6-oxopurines guanine and xanthine to form the corresponding ribonucleotides GMP (guanosine 5'- monophosphate) and XMP (xanthosine 5'-monophosphate), with the release of PPi. To a lesser extent, also acts on hypoxanthine (PubMed:9100006, PubMed:3886014). Does not ribophosphorylate adenine (PubMed:3886014). From Esch
   1913..2218    +  CDS            frsA (fragment): FRSA_ECOLI - Also known as yafA. Experimental evidence at protein level: Swiss-Prot protein existence level 1. Catalyzes the hydrolysis of esters (PubMed:15808744). Displays esterase activity toward pNP-butyrate (PubMed:15808744). May stimulate mixed-acid fermentation by acting as a fermentation/respiration switch that down-regulates respiration and up- regulates fermentation rates (PubMed:15169777). From Escherichia coli (strain K12).
   2222..2296    +  CDS            small t antigen (fragment): SV40 (simian virus 40) small t antigen
   2298..2363    +  intron         small t intron: SV40 (simian virus 40) small t antigen intron
   2493..2513    +  CDS            SV40 NLS: nuclear localization signal of SV40 (simian virus 40) large T antigen
   2832..2915    +  CDS            large T antigen (fragment): large T antigen from SV40 (simian virus 40)
   2938..3072    +  polyA_signal   SV40 poly(A) signal: SV40 polyadenylation signal
   3239..3568    +  CDS            nef (fragment): NEF_HV1BR - Experimental evidence at protein level: Swiss-Prot protein existence level 1. Extracellular Nef protein targets CD4(+) T-lymphocytes for apoptosis by interacting with CXCR4 surface receptors (PubMed:14990729). From Human immunodeficiency virus type 1 group M subtype B (isolate BRU/LAI) (HIV-1).
   3616..3873    +  LTR            5' LTR (truncated): truncated 5' long terminal repeat (LTR) from HIV-1
   3920..4045    +  misc_feature   HIV-1 Ψ: packaging signal of human immunodeficiency virus type 1
   4029..4367    +  CDS            HIV-1 gag (fragment): gag protein from human immunodeficiency virus 1; gag
   4542..4775    +  misc_feature   RRE: The Rev response element (RRE) of HIV-1 allows for Rev-dependent mRNA export from the nucleus to the cytoplasm.
   5152..5252    +  CDS            Rev (fragment): human immunodeficiency virus 1 (HIV-1) Rev protein; rev; enhances nuclear export of unspliced and incompletely spliced viral mRNAs
   5289..5406    +  misc_feature   cPPT/CTS: central polypurine tract and central termination sequence of HIV-1
   5443..5465    -  misc_feature   MCS (fragment): pBluescript multiple cloning site
   5466..5485    -  misc_feature   MCS (fragment): pBluescript multiple cloning site
   5569..5976    +  promoter       SFFV promoter: spleen focus-forming virus long terminal repeat (LTR) promoter
   6078..6098    +  misc_feature   MCS (fragment): multiple cloning site
   6105..10208   +  CDS            Cas9: Cas9 (Csn1) endonuclease from the Streptococcus pyogenes Type II CRISPR/Cas system generates RNA-guided double strand breaks in DNA
  10383..10439   +  CDS            GCN4_v4: GCN4 peptide optimized to improve solubility while preserving binding to an scFv-GFP fusion protein (Tanenbaum et al., 2014)
  10757..10780   +  CDS            GCN4_v4 (fragment): GCN4 peptide optimized to improve solubility while preserving binding to an scFv-GFP fusion protein (Tanenbaum et al., 2014)
  11049..11071   +  CDS            GCN4_v4 (fragment): GCN4 peptide optimized to improve solubility while preserving binding to an scFv-GFP fusion protein (Tanenbaum et al., 2014)
  12234..12935   +  CDS            TagBFP: monomeric blue fluorescent protein mammalian codon-optimized
  12946..12965   +  misc_feature   MCS (fragment): pUC18/19 multiple cloning site
  12977..13048   +  CDS            nef (fragment): NEF_HV1Z2 - Experimental evidence at protein level: Swiss-Prot protein existence level 1. Extracellular Nef protein targets CD4(+) T-lymphocytes for apoptosis by interacting with CXCR4 surface receptors. From Human immunodeficiency virus type 1 group M subtype D (isolate Z2/CDC-Z34) (HIV-1).
  13050..13283   +  LTR            3' LTR (ΔU3): self-inactivating 3' long terminal repeat (LTR) from HIV-1
  13308..13326   -  promoter       SP6 promoter: promoter for bacteriophage SP6 RNA polymerase
  13554..13833   +  CDS            TcR (fragment): tetracycline efflux protein; tet; confers resistance to tetracycline
  13834..13882   -  misc_feature   bom (fragment): basis of mobility region from pBR322
  13984..14019   -  CDS            rop (fragment): Rop protein, which maintains plasmids at low copy number; rop
  14114..14218   +  promoter       AmpR promoter: bla
  14219..15079   +  CDS            AmpR: β-lactamase; bla; confers resistance to ampicillin, carbenicillin, and related antibiotics
>Addgene plasmid #227389 | dCas9-SunTag(10X)-2A-BFP | addgene full sequence | sequence record 450165 | Addgene NGS Result
TTGAGATCCTTTTTTTCTGCGCGTAATCTGCTGCTTGCAAACAAAAAAACCACCGCTACCAGCGGTGGTT
TGTTTGCCGGATCAAGAGCTACCAACTCTTTTTCCGAAGGTAACTGGCTTCAGCAGAGCGCAGATACCAA
ATACTGTTCTTCTAGTGTAGCCGTAGTTAGGCCACCACTTCAAGAACTCTGTAGCACCGCCTACATACCT
CGCTCTGCTAATCCTGTTACCAGTGGCTGCTGCCAGTGGCGATAAGTCGTGTCTTACCGGGTTGGACTCA
AGACGATAGTTACCGGATAAGGCGCAGCGGTCGGGCTGAACGGGGGGTTCGTGCACACAGCCCAGCTTGG
AGCGAACGACCTACACCGAACTGAGATACCTACAGCGTGAGCTATGAGAAAGCGCCACGCTTCCCGAAGG
GAGAAAGGCGGACAGGTATCCGGTAAGCGGCAGGGTCGGAACAGGAGAGCGCACGAGGGAGCTTCCAGGG
GGAAACGCCTGGTATCTTTATAGTCCTGTCGGGTTTCGCCACCTCTGACTTGAGCGTCGATTTTTGTGAT
GCTCGTCAGGGGGGCGGAGCCTATGGAAAAACGCCAGCAACGCGGCCTTTTTACGGTTCCTGGCCTTTTG
CTGGCCTTTTGCTCACATGTTCTTTCCTGCGTTATCCCCTGATTCTGTGGATAACCGTATTACCGCCTTT
GAGTGAGCTGATACCGCTCGCCGCAGCCGAACGACCGAGCGCAGCGAGTCAGTGAGCGAGGAAGCGGAAG
AGCGCCCAATACGCAAACCGCCTCTCCCCGCGCGTTGGCCGATTCATTAATGCAGCTGTGGAATGTGTGT
CAGTTAGGGTGTGGAAAGTCCCCAGGCTCCCCAGCAGGCAGAAGTATGCAAAGCATGCATCTCAATTAGT
CAGCAACCAGGTGTGGAAAGTCCCCAGGCTCCCCAGCAGGCAGAAGTATGCAAAGCATGCATCTCAATTA
GTCAGCAACCATAGTCCCGCCCCTAACTCCGCCCATCCCGCCCCTAACTCCGCCCAGTTCCGCCCATTCT
CCGCCCCATGGCTGACTAATTTTTTTTATTTATGCAGAGGCCGAGGCCGCCTCGGCCTCTGAGCTATTCC
AGAAGTAGTGAGGAGGCTTTTTTGGAGGCCTAGGCTTTTGCAAAAAGCTTGGACACAAGACAGGCTTGCG
AGATATGTTTGAGAATACCACTTTATCCCGCGTCAGGGAGAGGCAGTGCGTAAAAAGACGCGGACTCATG
TGAAATACTGGTTTTTAGTGCGCCAGATCTCTATAATCTCGCGCAACCTATTTTCCCCTCGAACACTTTT
TAAGCCGTAGATAAACAGGCTGGGACACTTCACATGAGCGAAAAATACATCGTCACCTGGGACATGTTGC
AGATCCATGCACGTAAACTCGCAAGCCGACTGATGCCTTCTGAACAATGGAAAGGCATTATTGCCGTAAG
CCGTGGCGGTCTGTACCGGGTGCGTTACTGGCGCGTGAACTGGGTATTCGTCATGTCGATACCGTTTGTA
TTTCCAGCTACGATCACGACAACCAGCGCGAGCTTAAAGTGCTGAAACGCGCAGAAGGCGATGGCGAAGG
CTTCATCGTTATTGATGACCTGGTGGATACCGGTGGTACTGCGGTTGCGATTCGTGAAATGTATCCAAAA
GCGCACTTTGTCACCATCTTCGCAAAACCGGCTGGTCGTCCGCTGGTTGATGACTATGTTGTTGATATCC
CGCAAGATACCTGGATTGAACAGCCGTGGGATATGGGCGTCGTATTCGTCCCGCCAATCTCCGGTCGCTA
ATCTTTTCAACGCCTGGCACTGCCGGGCGTTGTTCTTTTTAACTTCAGGCGGGTTACAATAGTTTCCAGT
AAGTATTCTGGAGGCTGCATCCATGACACAGGCAAACCTGAGCGAAACCCTGTTCAAACCCCGCTTTAAA
CATCCTGAAACCTCGACGCTAGTCCGCCGCTTTAATCACGGCGCACAACCGCCTGTGCAGTCGGCCCTTG
ATGGTAAAACCATCCCTCACTGGTATCGCATGATTAACCGTCTGATGTGGATCTGGCGCGGCATTGACCC
ACGCGAAATCCTCGACGTCCAGGCACGTATTGTGATGAGCGATGCCGAACGTACCGACGATGATTTATAC
GATACGGTGATTGGCTACCGTGGCGGCAACTGGATTTATGAGTGGGCCCCGGATCTTTGTGAAGGAACCT
TACTTCTGTGGTGTGACATAATTGGACAAACTACCTACAGAGATTTAAAGCTCTAAGGTAAATATAAAAT
TTTTAAGTGTATAATGTGTTAAACTACTGATTCTAATTGTTTGTGTATTTTAGATTCCAACCTATGGAAC
TGATGAATGGGAGCAGTGGTGGAATGCCTTTAATGAGGAAAACCTGTTTTGCTCAGAAGAAATGCCATCT
AGTGATGATGAGGCTACTGCTGACTCTCAACATTCTACTCCTCCAAAAAAGAAGAGAAAGGTAGAAGACC
CCAAGGACTTTCCTTCAGAATTGCTAAGTTTTTTGAGTCATGCTGTGTTTAGTAATAGAACTCTTGCTTG
CTTTGCTATTTACACCACAAAGGAAAAAGCTGCACTGCTATACAAGAAAATTATGGAAAAATATTCTGTA
ACCTTTATAAGTAGGCATAACAGTTATAATCATAACATACTGTTTTTTCTTACTCCACACAGGCATAGAG
TGTCTGCTATTAATAACTATGCTCAAAAATTGTGTACCTTTAGCTTTTTAATTTGTAAAGGGGTTAATAA
GGAATATTTGATGTATAGTGCCTTGACTAGAGATCATAATCAGCCATACCACATTTGTAGAGGTTTTACT
TGCTTTAAAAAACCTCCCACACCTCCCCCTGAACCTGAAACATAAAATGAATGCAATTGTTGTTGTTAAC
TTGTTTATTGCAGCTTATAATGGTTACAAATAAAGCAATAGCATCACAAATTTCACAAATAAAGCATTTT
TTTCACTGCATTCTAGTTGTGGTTTGTCCAAACTCATCAATGTATCTTATCATGTCTGGATCAACTGGAT
AACTCAAGCTAACCAAAATCATCCCAAACTTCCCACCCCATACCCTATTACCACTGCCAATTACCTGTGG
TTTCATTTACTCTAAACCTGTGATTCCTCTGAATTATTTTCATTTTAAAGAAATTGTATTTGTTAAATAT
GTACTACAAACTTAGTAGTTGGAAGGGCTAATTCACTCCCAAAGAAGACAAGATATCCTTGATCTGTGGA
TCTACCACACACAAGGCTACTTCCCTGATTAGCAGAACTACACACCAGGGCCAGGGGTCAGATATCCACT
GACCTTTGGATGGTGCTACAAGCTAGTACCAGTTGAGCCAGATAAGGTAGAAGAGGCCAATAAAGGAGAG
AACACCAGCTTGTTACACCCTGTGAGCCTGCATGGGATGGATGACCCGGAGAGAGAAGTGTTAGAGTGGA
GGTTTGACAGCCGCCTAGCATTTCATCACGTGGCCCGAGAGCTGCATCCGGAGTACTTCAAGAACTGCTG
ATATCGAGCTTGCTACAAGGGACTTTCCGCTGGGGACTTTCCAGGGAGGCGTGGCCTGGGCGGGACTGGG
GAGTGGCGAGCCCTCAGATCCTGCATATAAGCAGCTGCTTTTTGCCTGTACTGGGTCTCTCTGGTTAGAC
CAGATCTGAGCCTGGGAGCTCTCTGGCTAACTAGGGAACCCACTGCTTAAGCCTCAATAAAGCTTGCCTT
GAGTGCTTCAAGTAGTGTGTGCCCGTCTGTTGTGTGACTCTGGTAACTAGAGATCCCTCAGACCCTTTTA
GTCAGTGTGGAAAATCTCTAGCAGTGGCGCCCGAACAGGGACTTGAAAGCGAAAGGGAAACCAGAGGAGC
TCTCTCGACGCAGGACTCGGCTTGCTGAAGCGCGCACGGCAAGAGGCGAGGGGCGGCGACTGGTGAGTAC
GCCAAAAATTTTGACTAGCGGAGGCTAGAAGGAGAGAGATGGGTGCGAGAGCGTCAGTATTAAGCGGGGG
AGAATTAGATCGCGATGGGAAAAAATTCGGTTAAGGCCAGGGGGAAAGAAAAAATATAAATTAAAACATA
TAGTATGGGCAAGCAGGGAGCTAGAACGATTCGCAGTTAATCCTGGCCTGTTAGAAACATCAGAAGGCTG
TAGACAAATACTGGGACAGCTACAACCATCCCTTCAGACAGGATCAGAAGAACTTAGATCATTATATAAT
ACAGTAGCAACCCTCTATTGTGTGCATCAAAGGATAGAGATAAAAGACACCAAGGAAGCTTTAGACAAGA
TAGAGGAAGAGCAAAACAAAAGTAAGACCACCGCACAGCAAGCGGCCGGCCGCTGATCTTCAGACCTGGA
GGAGGAGATATGAGGGACAATTGGAGAAGTGAATTATATAAATATAAAGTAGTAAAAATTGAACCATTAG
GAGTAGCACCCACCAAGGCAAAGAGAAGAGTGGTGCAGAGAGAAAAAAGAGCAGTGGGAATAGGAGCTTT
GTTCCTTGGGTTCTTGGGAGCAGCAGGAAGCACTATGGGCGCAGCGTCAATGACGCTGACGGTACAGGCC
AGACAATTATTGTCTGGTATAGTGCAGCAGCAGAACAATTTGCTGAGGGCTATTGAGGCGCAACAGCATC
TGTTGCAACTCACAGTCTGGGGCATCAAGCAGCTCCAGGCAAGAATCCTGGCTGTGGAAAGATACCTAAA
GGATCAACAGCTCCTGGGGATTTGGGGTTGCTCTGGAAAACTCATTTGCACCACTGCTGTGCCTTGGAAT
GCTAGTTGGAGTAATAAATCTCTGGAACAGATTTGGAATCACACGACCTGGATGGAGTGGGACAGAGAAA
TTAACAATTACACAAGCTTAATACACTCCTTAATTGAAGAATCGCAAAACCAGCAAGAAAAGAATGAACA
AGAATTATTGGAATTAGATAAATGGGCAAGTTTGTGGAATTGGTTTAACATAACAAATTGGCTGTGGTAT
ATAAAATTATTCATAATGATAGTAGGAGGCTTGGTAGGTTTAAGAATAGTTTTTGCTGTACTTTCTATAG
TGAATAGAGTTAGGCAGGGATATTCACCATTATCGTTTCAGACCCACCTCCCAACCCCGAGGGGACCCGA
CAGGCCCGAAGGAATAGAAGAAGAAGGTGGAGAGAGAGACAGAGACAGATCCATTCGATTAGTGAACGGA
TCTCGACGGTATCGCCAAATGGCAGTATTCATCCACAATTTTAAAAGAAAAGGGGGGATTGGGGGGTACA
GTGCAGGGGAAAGAATAGTAGACATAATAGCAACAGACATACAAACTAAAGAATTACAAAAACAAATTAC
AAAAATTCAAAATTTTCGGGTTTATTACAGGGACAGCAGAGATCCAGTTTGGATCGATAAGCTTGATATC
GAATTATATCGAATTCCTGCAGCCCCGATAAAATAAAAGATTTTATTTAGTCTCCAGAAAAAGGGGGGAA
TGAAAGACCCCACCTGTAGGTTTGGCAAGCTAGCTGCAGTAACGCCATTTTGCAAGGCATGGAAAAATAC
CAAACCAAGAATAGAGAAGTTCAGATCAAGGGCGGGTACATGAAAATAGCTAACGTTGGGCCAAACAGGA
TATCTGCGGTGAGCAGTTTCGGCCCCGGCCCGGGGCCAAGAACAGATGGTCACCGCAGTTTCGGCCCCGG
CCCGAGGCCAAGAACAGATGGTCCCCAGATATGGCCCAACCCTCAGCAGTTTCTTAAGACCCATCAGATG
TTTCCAGGCTCCCCCAAGGACCTGAAATGACCCTGCGCCTTATTTGAATTAACCAATCAGCCTGCTTCTC
GCTTCTGTTCGCGCGCTTCTGCTTCCCGAGCTCTATAAAAGAGCTCACAACCCCTCACTCGGCGCGCCAG
TCCTCCGACAGACTGAGTCGCCCGGGGGGGATCTGGAGCTCTCGAGAATTCTCACGCGTCAAGTACGCGC
GCCACCATGCCCAAGAAGAAGCGCAAGGTGGGACGCGTCTGCAGGATATCAAGCTTGCGGTACCGCGGGC
CCGGGATCGCCACCATGGACAAGAAGTACAGCATCGGCCTGGCCATCGGCACCAACTCTGTGGGCTGGGC
CGTGATCACCGACGAGTACAAGGTGCCCAGCAAGAAATTCAAGGTGCTGGGCAACACCGACCGGCACAGC
ATCAAGAAGAACCTGATCGGCGCCCTGCTGTTCGACAGCGGAGAAACAGCCGAGGCCACCCGGCTGAAGA
GAACCGCCAGAAGAAGATACACCAGACGGAAGAACCGGATCTGCTATCTGCAAGAGATCTTCAGCAACGA
GATGGCCAAGGTGGACGACAGCTTCTTCCACAGACTGGAAGAGTCCTTCCTGGTGGAAGAGGATAAGAAG
CACGAGCGGCACCCCATCTTCGGCAACATCGTGGACGAGGTGGCCTACCACGAGAAGTACCCCACCATCT
ACCACCTGAGAAAGAAACTGGTGGACAGCACCGACAAGGCCGACCTGCGGCTGATCTATCTGGCCCTGGC
CCACATGATCAAGTTCCGGGGCCACTTCCTGATCGAGGGCGACCTGAACCCCGACAACAGCGACGTGGAC
AAGCTGTTCATCCAGCTGGTGCAGACCTACAACCAGCTGTTCGAGGAAAACCCCATCAACGCCAGCGGCG
TGGACGCCAAGGCCATCCTGTCTGCCAGACTGAGCAAGAGCAGACGGCTGGAAAATCTGATCGCCCAGCT
GCCCGGCGAGAAGAAGAATGGCCTGTTCGGCAACCTGATTGCCCTGAGCCTGGGCCTGACCCCCAACTTC
AAGAGCAACTTCGACCTGGCCGAGGATGCCAAACTGCAGCTGAGCAAGGACACCTACGACGACGACCTGG
ACAACCTGCTGGCCCAGATCGGCGACCAGTACGCCGACCTGTTTCTGGCCGCCAAGAACCTGTCCGACGC
CATCCTGCTGAGCGACATCCTGAGAGTGAACACCGAGATCACCAAGGCCCCCCTGAGCGCCTCTATGATC
AAGAGATACGACGAGCACCACCAGGACCTGACCCTGCTGAAAGCTCTCGTGCGGCAGCAGCTGCCTGAGA
AGTACAAAGAGATTTTCTTCGACCAGAGCAAGAACGGCTACGCCGGCTACATCGATGGCGGAGCCAGCCA
GGAAGAGTTCTACAAGTTCATCAAGCCCATCCTGGAAAAGATGGACGGCACCGAGGAACTGCTCGTGAAG
CTGAACAGAGAGGACCTGCTGCGGAAGCAGCGGACCTTCGACAACGGCAGCATCCCCCACCAGATCCACC
TGGGAGAGCTGCACGCCATTCTGCGGCGGCAGGAAGATTTTTACCCATTCCTGAAGGACAACCGGGAAAA
GATCGAGAAGATCCTGACCTTCCGCATCCCCTACTACGTGGGCCCTCTGGCCAGGGGAAACAGCAGATTC
GCCTGGATGACCAGAAAGAGCGAGGAAACCATCACCCCCTGGAACTTCGAGGAAGTGGTGGACAAGGGCG
CCAGCGCCCAGAGCTTCATCGAGCGGATGACCAACTTCGATAAGAACCTGCCCAACGAGAAGGTGCTGCC
CAAGCACAGCCTGCTGTACGAGTACTTCACCGTGTACAACGAGCTGACCAAAGTGAAATACGTGACCGAG
GGAATGAGAAAGCCCGCCTTCCTGAGCGGCGAGCAGAAAAAAGCCATCGTGGACCTGCTGTTCAAGACCA
ACCGGAAAGTGACCGTGAAGCAGCTGAAAGAGGACTACTTCAAGAAAATCGAGTGCTTCGACTCCGTGGA
AATCTCCGGCGTGGAAGATCGGTTCAACGCCTCCCTGGGCACATACCACGATCTGCTGAAAATTATCAAG
GACAAGGACTTCCTGGACAATGAGGAAAACGAGGACATTCTGGAAGATATCGTGCTGACCCTGACACTGT
TTGAGGACAGAGAGATGATCGAGGAACGGCTGAAAACCTATGCCCACCTGTTCGACGACAAAGTGATGAA
GCAGCTGAAGCGGCGGAGATACACCGGCTGGGGCAGGCTGAGCCGGAAGCTGATCAACGGCATCCGGGAC
AAGCAGTCCGGCAAGACAATCCTGGATTTCCTGAAGTCCGACGGCTTCGCCAACAGAAACTTCATGCAGC
TGATCCACGACGACAGCCTGACCTTTAAAGAGGACATCCAGAAAGCCCAGGTGTCCGGCCAGGGCGATAG
CCTGCACGAGCACATTGCCAATCTGGCCGGCAGCCCCGCCATTAAGAAGGGCATCCTGCAGACAGTGAAG
GTGGTGGACGAGCTCGTGAAAGTGATGGGCCGGCACAAGCCCGAGAACATCGTGATCGAAATGGCCAGAG
AGAACCAGACCACCCAGAAGGGACAGAAGAACAGCCGCGAGAGAATGAAGCGGATCGAAGAGGGCATCAA
AGAGCTGGGCAGCCAGATCCTGAAAGAACACCCCGTGGAAAACACCCAGCTGCAGAACGAGAAGCTGTAC
CTGTACTACCTGCAGAATGGGCGGGATATGTACGTGGACCAGGAACTGGACATCAACCGGCTGTCCGACT
ACGATGTGGACGCTATCGTGCCTCAGAGCTTTCTGAAGGACGACTCCATCGATAACAAAGTGCTGACTCG
GAGCGACAAGAACCGGGGCAAGAGCGACAACGTGCCCTCCGAAGAGGTCGTGAAGAAGATGAAGAACTAC
TGGCGCCAGCTGCTGAATGCCAAGCTGATTACCCAGAGGAAGTTCGACAATCTGACCAAGGCCGAGAGAG
GCGGCCTGAGCGAACTGGATAAGGCCGGCTTCATCAAGAGACAGCTGGTGGAAACCCGGCAGATCACAAA
GCACGTGGCACAGATCCTGGACTCCCGGATGAACACTAAGTACGACGAGAACGACAAACTGATCCGGGAA
GTGAAAGTGATCACCCTGAAGTCCAAGCTGGTGTCCGATTTCCGGAAGGATTTCCAGTTTTACAAAGTGC
GCGAGATCAACAACTACCACCACGCCCACGACGCCTACCTGAACGCCGTCGTGGGAACCGCCCTGATCAA
AAAGTACCCTAAGCTGGAAAGCGAGTTCGTGTACGGCGACTACAAGGTGTACGACGTGCGGAAGATGATC
GCCAAGAGCGAGCAGGAAATCGGCAAGGCTACCGCCAAGTACTTCTTCTACAGCAACATCATGAACTTTT
TCAAGACCGAGATTACCCTGGCCAACGGCGAGATCCGGAAGCGGCCTCTGATCGAGACAAACGGCGAAAC
AGGCGAGATCGTGTGGGATAAGGGCCGGGACTTTGCCACCGTGCGGAAAGTGCTGTCTATGCCCCAAGTG
AATATCGTGAAAAAGACCGAGGTGCAGACAGGCGGCTTCAGCAAAGAGTCTATCCTGCCCAAGAGGAACA
GCGACAAGCTGATCGCCAGAAAGAAGGACTGGGACCCTAAGAAGTACGGCGGCTTCGACAGCCCCACCGT
GGCCTATTCTGTGCTGGTGGTGGCCAAAGTGGAAAAGGGCAAGTCCAAGAAACTGAAGAGTGTGAAAGAG
CTGCTGGGGATCACCATCATGGAAAGAAGCAGCTTCGAGAAGAATCCCATCGACTTTCTGGAAGCCAAGG
GCTACAAAGAAGTGAAAAAGGACCTGATCATCAAGCTGCCTAAGTACTCCCTGTTCGAGCTGGAAAACGG
CCGGAAGAGAATGCTGGCCTCTGCCGGCGAACTGCAGAAGGGAAACGAACTGGCCCTGCCCTCCAAATAT
GTGAACTTCCTGTACCTGGCCAGCCACTATGAGAAGCTGAAGGGCTCCCCCGAGGATAATGAGCAGAAAC
AGCTGTTTGTGGAACAGCACAAACACTACCTGGACGAGATCATCGAGCAGATCAGCGAGTTCTCCAAGAG
AGTGATCCTGGCCGACGCTAATCTGGACAAGGTGCTGAGCGCCTACAACAAGCACAGAGACAAGCCTATC
AGAGAGCAGGCCGAGAATATCATCCACCTGTTTACCCTGACCAATCTGGGAGCCCCTGCCGCCTTCAAGT
ACTTTGACACCACCATCGACCGGAAGAGGTACACCAGCACCAAAGAGGTGCTGGACGCCACCCTGATCCA
CCAGAGCATCACCGGCCTGTACGAGACACGGATCGACCTGTCTCAGCTGGGAGGCGACGCCTATCCCTAT
GACGTGCCCGATTATGCCAGCCTGGGCAGCGGCTCCCCCAAGAAAAAACGCAAGGTGGAAGATCCTAAGA
AAAAGCGGAAAGTGGACGGCATTGGTAGTGGGAGCAACGGCAGCAGCGGATCCAACGGTCCGGGTGGATC
TGGAGGTGGAGGTTCTGGAGGAGAAGAACTTTTGAGCAAGAATTATCATCTTGAGAACGAAGTGGCTCGT
CTTAAGAAAGGTTCTGGCAGTGGAGAAGAACTGCTTTCAAAGAATTACCACCTGGAAAATGAGGTAGCTA
GACTGAAAAAGGGGAGCGGAAGTGGGGAGGAGTTGCTGAGCAAAAATTATCATTTGGAGAACGAAGTAGC
ACGACTAAAGAAAGGGTCCGGATCGGGTGAGGAGTTACTCTCGAAAAATTATCATCTCGAAAACGAAGTG
GCTCGGCTAAAAAAGGGCAGTGGTTCTGGAGAAGAGCTATTATCTAAAAACTACCACCTCGAAAATGAGG
TGGCACGCTTAAAAAAGGGAAGTGGCAGTGGTGAAGAGCTACTATCCAAGAATTATCATCTTGAGAACGA
GGTAGCGCGTTTGAAGAAGGGTTCCGGCTCAGGAGAGGAACTGCTCTCGAAGAACTATCATCTTGAAAAT
GAGGTCGCTCGATTAAAAAAGGGATCGGGCAGTGGTGAGGAACTACTTTCAAAGAATTACCACCTCGAAA
ACGAAGTAGCTCGATTAAAGAAAGGTTCAGGGTCGGGTGAAGAATTACTGAGTAAAAATTATCATCTGGA
AAATGAGGTAGCGAGACTAAAAAAGGGGAGTGGTTCTGGCGAAGAGTTGCTATCGAAAAATTATCATCTT
GAGAACGAAGTTGCTAGGCTCAAAAAGGGCTCAGGCTCAGGCGAGGAGTTGCTCTCGAAAAACTACCACT
TGGAAAATGAGGTCGCGAGGTTGAAAAAGGGGAGCGGGTCGGGCGAGGAGTTATTGAGCAAAAACTATCA
TTTAGAGAACGAAGTCGCGCGCTTAAAGAAAGGCTCGGGCTCGGGCGAAGAACTCTTATCGAAGAACTAC
CACCTCGAAAATGAGGTCGCCAGGTTGAAAAAGGGCAGTGGCAGCGGGGAGGAACTCTTGAGCAAGAACT
ACCACTTGGAGAATGAGGTCGCGAGATTGAAGAAAGGGTCGGGGAGCGGCGAGGAATTGCTCAGCAAGAA
TTATCATTTGGAGAACGAAGTCGCCAGGCTCAAGAAAGGCTCGGGGTCGGGGGAGGAATTGTTGAGTAAA
AACTACCACTTGGAAAATGAAGTCGCCAGGCTCAAAAAAGGGAGTGGGAGCGGCGAAGAGTTATTGAGCA
AAAATTACCACTTGGAGAACGAAGTGGCAAGGCTCAAGAAAGGGAGCGGCAGCGGGGAGGAGCTCTTATC
GAAGAACTACCACTTAGAGAATGAAGTCGCCCGCTTGAAGAAAGGCTCGGGGAGCGGGGAAGAGCTCTTG
AGCAAGAACTACCACTTGGAAAATGAGGTGGCGCGCTTGAAGAAAGGGAGCGGGAGCGGGGAAGAGTTAC
TATCTAAGAATTATCATCTCGAGAACGAGGTGGCTCGACTAAAGAAGGGCTCCGGCAGTGGGGAGGAACT
CCTGTCGAAGAACTATCATCTTGAAAATGAGGTTGCAAGACTTAAAAAGGGGTCCGGATCAGGTGAGGAA
CTACTCAGTAAGAATTACCACCTGGAAAACGAAGTTGCACGTTTGAAGAAAGGATCAGGATCAGGCGAAG
AACTGCTCTCAAAAGATTATCATTTGGAAAATGAGGTTGCACGTTTAAAAAAGGGAAGTGGCAGTGGTGA
GGAACTTCTGTCGAAAAATTATCATCTCGAGAATGAAGTAGCCCGACTTAAAAAGGGTTCTGGCTCGGGT
CAGCGGCCGCAAGGTGGAGGTGGACCCAAGAAGAAGCGCAAGGTGGGAAGCGGAGCTACTAACTTCAGCC
TGCTGAAGCAGGCTGGAGACGTGGAGGAGAACCCTGGACCTGCACCAGGAAGTATGAGCGAGCTGATTAA
GGAGAACATGCACATGAAGCTGTACATGGAGGGCACCGTGGACAACCATCACTTCAAGTGCACATCCGAG
GGCGAAGGCAAGCCCTACGAGGGCACCCAGACCATGAGAATCAAGGTGGTCGAGGGCGGCCCTCTCCCCT
TCGCCTTCGACATCCTGGCTACTAGCTTCCTCTACGGCAGCAAGACCTTCATCAACCACACCCAGGGCAT
CCCCGACTTCTTCAAGCAGTCCTTCCCTGAGGGCTTCACATGGGAGAGAGTCACCACATACGAAGACGGG
GGCGTGCTGACCGCTACCCAGGACACCAGCCTCCAGGACGGCTGCCTCATCTACAACGTCAAGATCAGAG
GGGTGAACTTCACATCCAACGGCCCTGTGATGCAGAAGAAAACACTCGGCTGGGAGGCCTTCACCGAGAC
GCTGTACCCCGCTGACGGCGGCCTGGAAGGCAGAAACGACATGGCCCTGAAGCTCGTGGGCGGGAGCCAT
CTGATCGCAAACATCAAGACCACATATAGATCCAAGAAACCCGCTAAGAACCTCAAGATGCCTGGCGTCT
ACTATGTGGACTACAGACTGGAAAGAATCAAGGAGGCCAACAACGAGACCTACGTCGAGCAGCACGAGGT
GGCAGTGGCCAGATACTGCGACCTCCCTAGCAAACTGGGGCACAAGCTTAATTAAGCGGCCGCGACTCTA
GAGTCGACCTGCAGGGATCGATCACTGAGGTACCTTTAAGACCAATGACTTACAAGGCAGCTGTAGATCT
TAGCCACTTTTTAAAAGAAAAGGGGGGACTGGAAGGGCTAATTCACTCCCAACGAAGACAAGATCTGCTT
TTTGCTTGTACTGGGTCTCTCTGGTTAGACCAGATCTGAGCCTGGGAGCTCTCTGGCTAACTAGGGAACC
CACTGCTTAAGCCTCAATAAAGCTTGCCTTGAGTGCTTCAAGTAGTGTGTGCCCGTCTGTTGTGTGACTC
TGGTAACTAGAGATCCCTCAGACCCTTTTAGTCAGTGTGGAAAATCTCTAGCAGCATCTAGAATTAATTC
CGTGTATTCTATAGTGTCACCTAAATCGTATGTGTATGATACATAAGGTTATGTATTAATTGTAGCCGCG
TTCTAACGACAATATGTACAAGCCTAATTGTGTAGCATCTGGCTTACTGAAGCAGACCCTATCATCTCTC
TCGTAAACTGCCGTCAGAGTCGGTTTGGTTGGACGAACCTTCTGAGTTTCTGGTAACGCCGTCCCGCACC
CGGAAATGGTCAGCGAACCAATCAGCAGGGTCATCGCTAGCCAGATCCTCTACGCCGGACGCATCGTGGC
CGGCATCACCGGCGCCACAGGTGCGGTTGCTGGCGCCTATATCGCCGACATCACCGATGGGGAAGATCGG
GCTCGCCACTTCGGGCTCATGAGCGCTTGTTTCGGCGTGGGTATGGTGGCAGGCCCCGTGGCCGGGGGAC
TGTTGGGCGCCATCTCCTTGCATGCACCATTCCTTGCGGCGGCGGTGCTCAACGGCCTCAACCTACTACT
GGGCTGCTTCCTAATGCAGGAGTCGCATAAGGGAGAGCGTCGAATGGTGCACTCTCAGTACAATCTGCTC
TGATGCCGCATAGTTAAGCCAGCCCCGACACCCGCCAACACCCGCTGACGCGCCCTGACGGGCTTGTCTG
CTCCCGGCATCCGCTTACAGACAAGCTGTGACCGTCTCCGGGAGCTGCATGTGTCAGAGGTTTTCACCGT
CATCACCGAAACGCGCGAGACGAAAGGGCCTCGTGATACGCCTATTTTTATAGGTTAATGTCATGATAAT
AATGGTTTCTTAGACGTCAGGTGGCACTTTTCGGGGAAATGTGCGCGGAACCCCTATTTGTTTATTTTTC
TAAATACATTCAAATATGTATCCGCTCATGAGACAATAACCCTGATAAATGCTTCAATAATATTGAAAAA
GGAAGAGTATGAGTATTCAACATTTCCGTGTCGCCCTTATTCCCTTTTTTGCGGCATTTTGCCTTCCTGT
TTTTGCTCACCCAGAAACGCTGGTGAAAGTAAAAGATGCTGAAGATCAGTTGGGTGCACGAGTGGGTTAC
ATCGAACTGGATCTCAACAGCGGTAAGATCCTTGAGAGTTTTCGCCCCGAAGAACGTTTTCCAATGATGA
GCACTTTTAAAGTTCTGCTATGTGGCGCGGTATTATCCCGTATTGACGCCGGGCAAGAGCAACTCGGTCG
CCGCATACACTATTCTCAGAATGACTTGGTTGAGTACTCACCAGTCACAGAAAAGCATCTTACGGATGGC
ATGACAGTAAGAGAATTATGCAGTGCTGCCATAACCATGAGTGATAACACTGCGGCCAACTTACTTCTGA
CAACGATCGGAGGACCGAAGGAGCTAACCGCTTTTTTGCACAACATGGGGGATCATGTAACTCGCCTTGA
TCGTTGGGAACCGGAGCTGAATGAAGCCATACCAAACGACGAGCGTGACACCACGATGCCTGTAGCAATG
GCAACAACGTTGCGCAAACTATTAACTGGCGAACTACTTACTCTAGCTTCCCGGCAACAATTAATAGACT
GGATGGAGGCGGATAAAGTTGCAGGACCACTTCTGCGCTCGGCCCTTCCGGCTGGCTGGTTTATTGCTGA
TAAATCTGGAGCCGGTGAGCGTGGGTCTCGCGGTATCATTGCAGCACTGGGGCCAGATGGTAAGCCCTCC
CGTATCGTAGTTATCTACACGACGGGGAGTCAGGCAACTATGGATGAACGAAATAGACAGATCGCTGAGA
TAGGTGCCTCACTGATTAAGCATTGGTAACTGTCAGACCAAGTTTACTCATATATACTTTAGATTGATTT
AAAACTTCATTTTTAATTTAAAAGGATCTAGGTGAAGATCCTTTTTGATAATCTCATGACCAAAATCCCT
TAACGTGAGTTTTCGTTCCACTGAGCGTCAGACCCCGTAGAAAAGATCAAAGGATCTTC
